>Addgene plasmid #32396 | pscAAV-GFP | addgene full sequence | sequence record 405801 | Addgene NGS Result
CAGGAAACAGCTATGACCATGATTACGCCAAGCTCTCGAGATCTAGAAAGCTTCCCGGGGGGATCTGGGC
CACTCCCTCTCTGCGCGCTCGCTCGCTCACTGAGGCCGCCCGGGCAAAGCCCGGGCGTCGGGCGACCAAA
GGTCGCCCGGCCTCAGTGAGCGAGCGAGCGCGCAGAGAGGGAGTGGCCAACTCCATCACTAGGGGTTCCT
GGAGGGGTGGAGTCGTGACCTAGGCATATGCCAAGTACGCCCCCTATTGACGTCAATGACGGTAAATGGC
CCGCCTGGCATTATGCCCAGTACATGACCTTATGGGACTTTCCTACTTGGCAGTACATCTACGTATTAGT
CATCGCTATTACCATGGTGATGCGGTTTTGGCAGTACATCAATGGGCGTGGATAGCGGTTTGACTCACGG
GGATTTCCAAGTCTCCACCCCATTGACGTCAATGGGAGTTTGTTTTGGCACCAAAATCAACGGGACTTTC
CAAAATGTCGTAACAACTCCGCCCCATTGACGCAAATGGGCGGTAGGCGTGTACGGTGGGAGGTCTATAT
AAGCAGAGCTCGTTTAGTGAACCGTCAGATCGCCTGGAGACGCCATCCGGACTCTAAGGTAAATATAAAA
TTTTTAAGTGTATAATGTGTTAAACTACTGATTCTAATTGTTTCTCTCTTTTAGATTCCAACCTTTGGAA
CTGAATTCCGCGGGCCCGGGATCCACCGGTCGCCACCATGGTGAGCAAGGGCGAGGAGCTGTTCACCGGG
GTGGTGCCCATCCTGGTCGAGCTGGACGGCGACGTAAACGGCCACAAGTTCAGCGTGTCCGGCGAGGGCG
AGGGCGATGCCACCTACGGCAAGCTGACCCTGAAGTTCATCTGCACCACCGGCAAGCTGCCCGTGCCCTG
GCCCACCCTCGTGACCACCCTGACCTACGGCGTGCAGTGCTTCAGCCGCTACCCCGACCACATGAAGCAG
CACGACTTCTTCAAGTCCGCCATGCCCGAAGGCTACGTCCAGGAGCGCACCATCTTCTTCAAGGACGACG
GCAACTACAAGACCCGCGCCGAGGTGAAGTTCGAGGGCGACACCCTGGTGAACCGCATCGAGCTGAAGGG
CATCGACTTCAAGGAGGACGGCAACATCCTGGGGCACAAGCTGGAGTACAACTACAACAGCCACAACGTC
TATATCATGGCCGACAAGCAGAAGAACGGCATCAAGGTGAACTTCAAGATCCGCCACAACATCGAGGACG
GCAGCGTGCAGCTCGCCGACCACTACCAGCAGAACACCCCCATCGGCGACGGCCCCGTGCTGCTGCCCGA
CAACCACTACCTGAGCACCCAGTCCGCCCTGAGCAAAGACCCCAACGAGAAGCGCGATCACATGGTCCTG
CTGGAGTTCGTGACCGCCGCCGGGATCACTCTCGGCATGGACGAGCTGTACAAGTAAAGCGGCCGCTAGG
CCTCACCTGCGATCTCGATGCTTTATTTGTGAAATTTGTGATGCTATTGCTTTATTTGTAACCATTATAA
GCTGCAATAAACAAGTTAACAACAACAATTGCATTCATTTTATGTTTCAGGTTCAGGGGGAGGTGTGGGA
GGTTTTTTAAACTAGTCCACTCCCTCTCTGCGCGCTCGCTCGCTCACTGAGGCCGGGCGACCAAAGGTCG
CCCGACGCCCGGGCTTTGCCCGGGCGGCCTCAGTGAGCGAGCGAGCGCGCAGAGAGGGACAGATCCGGGC
CCGCATGCGTCGACAATTCACTGGCCGTCGTTTTACAACGTCGTGACTGGGAAAACCCTGGCGTTACCCA
ACTTAATCGCCTTGCAGCACATCCCCCTTTCGCCAGCTGGCGTAATAGCGAAGAGGCCCGCACCGATCGC
CCTTCCCAACAGTTGCGCAGCCTGAATGGCGAATGGCGCCTGATGCGGTATTTTCTCCTTACGCATCTGT
GCGGTATTTCACACCGCATATGGTGCACTCTCAGTACAATCTGCTCTGATGCCGCATAGTTAAGCCAGCC
CCGACACCCGCCAACACCCGCTGACGCGCCCTGACGGGCTTGTCTGCTCCCGGCATCCGCTTACAGACAA
GCTGTGACCGTCTCCGGGAGCTGCATGTGTCAGAGGTTTTCACCGTCATCACCGAAACGCGCGAGACGAA
AGGGCCTCGTGATACGCCTATTTTTATAGGTTAATGTCATGATAATAATGGTTTCTTAGACGTCAGGTGG
CACTTTTCGGGGAAATGTGCGCGGAACCCCTATTTGTTTATTTTTCTAAATACATTCAAATATGTATCCG
CTCATGAGACAATAACCCTGATAAATGCTTCAATAATATTGAAAAAGGAAGAGTATGAGTATTCAACATT
TCCGTGTCGCCCTTATTCCCTTTTTTGCGGCATTTTGCCTTCCTGTTTTTGCTCACCCAGAAACGCTGGT
GAAAGTAAAAGATGCTGAAGATCAGTTGGGTGCACGAGTGGGTTACATCGAACTGGATCTCAACAGCGGT
AAGATCCTTGAGAGTTTTCGCCCCGAAGAACGTTTTCCAATGATGAGCACTTTTAAAGTTCTGCTATGTG
GCGCGGTATTATCCCGTATTGACGCCGGGCAAGAGCAACTCGGTCGCCGCATACACTATTCTCAGAATGA
CTTGGTTGAGTACTCACCAGTCACAGAAAAGCATCTTACGGATGGCATGACAGTAAGAGAATTATGCAGT
GCTGCCATAACCATGAGTGATAACACTGCGGCCAACTTACTTCTGACAACGATCGGAGGACCGAAGGAGC
TAACCGCTTTTTTGCACAACATGGGGGATCATGTAACTCGCCTTGATCGTTGGGAACCGGAGCTGAATGA
AGCCATACCAAACGACGAGCGTGACACCACGATGCCTGTAGCAATGGCAACAACGTTGCGCAAACTATTA
ACTGGCGAACTACTTACTCTAGCTTCCCGGCAACAATTAATAGACTGGATGGAGGCGGATAAAGTTGCAG
GACCACTTCTGCGCTCGGCCCTTCCGGCTGGCTGGTTTATTGCTGATAAATCTGGAGCCGGTGAGCGTGG
GTCTCGCGGTATCATTGCAGCACTGGGGCCAGATGGTAAGCCCTCCCGTATCGTAGTTATCTACACGACG
GGGAGTCAGGCAACTATGGATGAACGAAATAGACAGATCGCTGAGATAGGTGCCTCACTGATTAAGCATT
GGTAACTGTCAGACCAAGTTTACTCATATATACTTTAGATTGATTTAAAACTTCATTTTTAATTTAAAAG
GATCTAGGTGAAGATCCTTTTTGATAATCTCATGACCAAAATCCCTTAACGTGAGTTTTCGTTCCACTGA
GCGTCAGACCCCGTAGAAAAGATCAAAGGATCTTCTTGAGATCCTTTTTTTCTGCGCGTAATCTGCTGCT
TGCAAACAAAAAAACCACCGCTACCAGCGGTGGTTTGTTTGCCGGATCAAGAGCTACCAACTCTTTTTCC
GAAGGTAACTGGCTTCAGCAGAGCGCAGATACCAAATACTGTTCTTCTAGTGTAGCCGTAGTTAGGCCAC
CACTTCAAGAACTCTGTAGCACCGCCTACATACCTCGCTCTGCTAATCCTGTTACCAGTGGCTGCTGCCA
GTGGCGATAAGTCGTGTCTTACCGGGTTGGACTCAAGACGATAGTTACCGGATAAGGCGCAGCGGTCGGG
CTGAACGGGGGGTTCGTGCACACAGCCCAGCTTGGAGCGAACGACCTACACCGAACTGAGATACCTACAG
CGTGAGCTATGAGAAAGCGCCACGCTTCCCGAAGGGAGAAAGGCGGACAGGTATCCGGTAAGCGGCAGGG
TCGGAACAGGAGAGCGCACGAGGGAGCTTCCAGGGGGAAACGCCTGGTATCTTTATAGTCCTGTCGGGTT
TCGCCACCTCTGACTTGAGCGTCGATTTTTGTGATGCTCGTCAGGGGGGCGGAGCCTATGGAAAAACGCC
AGCAACGCGGCCTTTTTACGGTTCCTGGCCTTTTGCTGGCCTTTTGCTCACATGTTCTTTCCTGCGTTAT
CCCCTGATTCTGTGGATAACCGTATTACCGCCTTTGAGTGAGCTGATACCGCTCGCCGCAGCCGAACGAC
CGAGCGCAGCGAGTCAGTGAGCGAGGAAGCGGAAGAGCGCCCAATACGCAAACCGCCTCTCCCCGCGCGT
TGGCCGATTCATTAATGCAGCTGGCACGACAGGTTTCCCGACTGGAAAGCGGGCAGTGAGCGCAACGCAA
TTAATGTGAGTTAGCTCACTCATTAGGCACCCCAGGCTTTACACTTTATGCTTCCGGCTCGTATGTTGTG
TGGAATTGTGAGCGGATAACAATTTCACA
Features (pLannotate 1.2.2; 18 found; start..end, strand, type, name):
     81..210     -  repeat_region  AAV2 ITR (fragment): inverted terminal repeat of adeno-associated virus serotype 2 inverted
    235..366     +  enhancer       CMV enhancer (fragment): human cytomegalovirus immediate early enhancer; contains an 18-bp deletion relative to the standard CMV enhancer
    367..570     +  promoter       CMV promoter: human cytomegalovirus (CMV) immediate early promoter
    619..673     +  intron         small t intron (fragment): SV40 (simian virus 40) small t antigen intron
    708..730     +  misc_feature   MCS (fragment): multiple cloning site
    738..1457    +  CDS            EGFP: the original enhanced GFP (Yang et al., 1996) mammalian codon-optimized
   1488..1557    -  polyA_signal   SV40 poly(A) signal (fragment): SV40 polyadenylation signal
   1627..1732    +  repeat_region  AAV2 ITR (fragment): inverted terminal repeat of adeno-associated virus serotype 2 inverted
   1766..1923    +  CDS            lacZα (fragment): LacZα fragment of β-galactosidase; lacZ fragment
   1929..2028    -  misc_feature   bom (fragment): basis of mobility region from pBR322
   2130..2165    -  CDS            rop (fragment): Rop protein, which maintains plasmids at low copy number; rop
   2260..2364    +  promoter       AmpR promoter: bla
   2365..3225    +  CDS            AmpR: β-lactamase; bla; confers resistance to ampicillin, carbenicillin, and related antibiotics
   3396..3984    +  rep_origin     ori: high-copy-number ColE1/pMB1/pBR322/pUC origin of replication
   4167..4259    +  CDS            lacI (fragment): lac repressor; lacI; The lac repressor binds to the lac operator to inhibit transcription in E. coli. This inhibition can be relieved by adding lactose or isopropyl-β-D-thiogalactopyranoside (IPTG).
   4272..4293    +  protein_bind   CAP binding site: CAP binding activates transcription in the presence of cAMP. E. coli catabolite activator protein
   4308..4338    +  promoter       lac promoter: promoter for the E. coli lac operon
   4346..4362    +  protein_bind   lac operator: The lac repressor binds to the lac operator to inhibit transcription in E. coli. This inhibition can be relieved by adding lactose or isopropyl-β-D-thiogalactopyranoside (IPTG). lac repressor encoded by lacI
