>Addgene plasmid #32396 | pscAAV-GFP | analyzer sequence | sequence record 37000
AAAGCTTCCCGGGGGGATCTGGGCCACTCCCTCTCTGCGCGCTCGCTCGCTCACTGAGGCCGGGCGACCA
AAGGTCGCCCGACGCCCGGGCTTTGCCCGGGCGGCCTCAGTGAGCGAGCGAGCGCGCAGAGAGGGAGTGG
CCAACTCCATCACTAGGGGTTCCTGGAGGGGTGGAGTCGTGACCTAGGCATATGCCAAGTACGCCCCCTA
TTGACGTCAATGACGGTAAATGGCCCGCCTGGCATTATGCCCAGTACATGACCTTATGGGACTTTCCTAC
TTGGCAGTACATCTACGTATTAGTCATCGCTATTACCATGGTGATGCGGTTTTGGCAGTACATCAATGGG
CGTGGATAGCGGTTTGACTCACGGGGATTTCCAAGTCTCCACCCCATTGACGTCAATGGGAGTTTGTTTT
GGCACCAAAATCAACGGGACTTTCCAAAATGTCGTAACAACTCCGCCCCATTGACGCAAATGGGCGGTAG
GCGTGTACGGTGGGAGGTCTATATAAGCAGAGCTCGTTTAGTGAACCGTCAGATCGCCTGGAGACGCCAT
CCGGACTCTAAGGTAAATATAAAATTTTTAAGTGTATAATGTGTTAAACTACTGATTCTAATTGTTTCTC
TCTTTTAGATTCCAACCTTTGGAACTGAATTCCGCGGGCCCGGGATCCACCGGTCGCCACCATGGTGAGC
AAGGGCGAGGAGCTGTTCACCGGGGTGGTGCCCATCCTGGTCGAGCTGGACGGCGACGTAAACGGCCACA
AGTTCAGCGTGTCCGGCGAGGGCGAGGGCGATGCCACCTACGGCAAGCTGACCCTGAAGTTCATCTGCAC
CACCGGCAAGCTGCCCGTGCCCTGGCCCACCCTCGTGACCACCCTGACCTACGGCGTGCAGTGCTTCAGC
CGCTACCCCGACCACATGAAGCAGCACGACTTCTTCAAGTCCGCCATGCCCGAAGGCTACGTCCAGGAGC
GCACCATCTTCTTCAAGGACGACGGCAACTACAAGACCCGCGCCGAGGTGAAGTTCGAGGGCGACACCCT
GGTGAACCGCATCGAGCTGAAGGGCATCGACTTCAAGGAGGACGGCAACATCCTGGGGCACAAGCTGGAG
TACAACTACAACAGCCACAACGTCTATATCATGGCCGACAAGCAGAAGAACGGCATCAAGGTGAACTTCA
AGATCCGCCACAACATCGAGGACGGCAGCGTGCAGCTCGCCGACCACTACCAGCAGAACACCCCCATCGG
CGACGGCCCCGTGCTGCTGCCCGACAACCACTACCTGAGCACCCAGTCCGCCCTGAGCAAAGACCCCAAC
GAGAAGCGCGATCACATGGTCCTGCTGGAGTTCGTGACCGCCGCCGGGATCACTCTCGGCATGGACGAGC
TGTACAAGTAAAGCGGCCGCTAGGCCTCACCTGCGATCTCGATGCTTTATTTGTGAAATTTGTGATGCTA
TTGCTTTATTTGTAACCATTATAAGCTGCAATAAACAAGTTAACAACAACAATTGCATTCATTTTATGTT
TCAGGTTCAGGGGGAGGTGTGGGAGGTTTTTTAAACTAGTCCACTCCCTCTCTGCGCGCTCGCTCGCTCA
CTGAGGCCGGGCGACCAAAGGTCGCCCGACGCCCGGGCTTTGCCCGGGCGGCCTCAGTGAGCGAGCGAGC
GCGCAGAGAGGGACAGATCCGGGCCCGCATGCGTCGACAATTCACTGGCCGTCGTTTTACAACGTCGTGA
CTGGGAAAACCCTGGCGTTACCCAACTTAATCGCCTTGCAGCACATCCCCCTTTCGCCAGCTGGCGTAAT
AGCGAAGAGGCCCGCACCGATCGCCCTTCCCAACAGTTGCGCAGCCTGAATGGCGAATGGCGCCTGATGC
GGTATTTTCTCCTTACGCATCTGTGCGGTATTTCACACCGCATATGGTGCACTCTCAGTACAATCTGCTC
TGATGCCGCATAGTTAAGCCAGCCCCGACACCCGCCAACACCCGCTGACGCGCCCTGACGGGCTTGTCTG
CTCCCGGCATCCGCTTACAGACAAGCTGTGACCGTCTCCGGGAGCTGCATGTGTCAGAGGTTTTCACCGT
CATCACCGAAACGCGCGAGACGAAAGGGCCTCGTGATACGCCTATTTTTATAGGTTAATGTCATGATAAT
AATGGTTTCTTAGACGTCAGGTGGCACTTTTCGGGGAAATGTGCGCGGAACCCCTATTTGTTTATTTTTC
TAAATACATTCAAATATGTATCCGCTCATGAGACAATAACCCTGATAAATGCTTCAATAATATTGAAAAA
GGAAGAGTATGAGTATTCAACATTTCCGTGTCGCCCTTATTCCCTTTTTTGCGGCATTTTGCCTTCCTGT
TTTTGCTCACCCAGAAACGCTGGTGAAAGTAAAAGATGCTGAAGATCAGTTGGGTGCACGAGTGGGTTAC
ATCGAACTGGATCTCAACAGCGGTAAGATCCTTGAGAGTTTTCGCCCCGAAGAACGTTTTCCAATGATGA
GCACTTTTAAAGTTCTGCTATGTGGCGCGGTATTATCCCGTATTGACGCCGGGCAAGAGCAACTCGGTCG
CCGCATACACTATTCTCAGAATGACTTGGTTGAGTACTCACCAGTCACAGAAAAGCATCTTACGGATGGC
ATGACAGTAAGAGAATTATGCAGTGCTGCCATAACCATGAGTGATAACACTGCGGCCAACTTACTTCTGA
CAACGATCGGAGGACCGAAGGAGCTAACCGCTTTTTTGCACAACATGGGGGATCATGTAACTCGCCTTGA
TCGTTGGGAACCGGAGCTGAATGAAGCCATACCAAACGACGAGCGTGACACCACGATGCCTGTAGCAATG
GCAACAACGTTGCGCAAACTATTAACTGGCGAACTACTTACTCTAGCTTCCCGGCAACAATTAATAGACT
GGATGGAGGCGGATAAAGTTGCAGGACCACTTCTGCGCTCGGCCCTTCCGGCTGGCTGGTTTATTGCTGA
TAAATCTGGAGCCGGTGAGCGTGGGTCTCGCGGTATCATTGCAGCACTGGGGCCAGATGGTAAGCCCTCC
CGTATCGTAGTTATCTACACGACGGGGAGTCAGGCAACTATGGATGAACGAAATAGACAGATCGCTGAGA
TAGGTGCCTCACTGATTAAGCATTGGTAACTGTCAGACCAAGTTTACTCATATATACTTTAGATTGATTT
AAAACTTCATTTTTAATTTAAAAGGATCTAGGTGAAGATCCTTTTTGATAATCTCATGACCAAAATCCCT
TAACGTGAGTTTTCGTTCCACTGAGCGTCAGACCCCGTAGAAAAGATCAAAGGATCTTCTTGAGATCCTT
TTTTTCTGCGCGTAATCTGCTGCTTGCAAACAAAAAAACCACCGCTACCAGCGGTGGTTTGTTTGCCGGA
TCAAGAGCTACCAACTCTTTTTCCGAAGGTAACTGGCTTCAGCAGAGCGCAGATACCAAATACTGTTCTT
CTAGTGTAGCCGTAGTTAGGCCACCACTTCAAGAACTCTGTAGCACCGCCTACATACCTCGCTCTGCTAA
TCCTGTTACCAGTGGCTGCTGCCAGTGGCGATAAGTCGTGTCTTACCGGGTTGGACTCAAGACGATAGTT
ACCGGATAAGGCGCAGCGGTCGGGCTGAACGGGGGGTTCGTGCACACAGCCCAGCTTGGAGCGAACGACC
TACACCGAACTGAGATACCTACAGCGTGAGCTATGAGAAAGCGCCACGCTTCCCGAAGGGAGAAAGGCGG
ACAGGTATCCGGTAAGCGGCAGGGTCGGAACAGGAGAGCGCACGAGGGAGCTTCCAGGGGGAAACGCCTG
GTATCTTTATAGTCCTGTCGGGTTTCGCCACCTCTGACTTGAGCGTCGATTTTTGTGATGCTCGTCAGGG
GGGCGGAGCCTATGGAAAAACGCCAGCAACGCGGCCTTTTTACGGTTCCTGGCCTTTTGCTGGCCTTTTG
CTCACATGTTCTTTCCTGCGTTATCCCCTGATTCTGTGGATAACCGTATTACCGCCTTTGAGTGAGCTGA
TACCGCTCGCCGCAGCCGAACGACCGAGCGCAGCGAGTCAGTGAGCGAGGAAGCGGAAGAGCGCCCAATA
CGCAAACCGCCTCTCCCCGCGCGTTGGCCGATTCATTAATGCAGCTGGCACGACAGGTTTCCCGACTGGA
AAGCGGGCAGTGAGCGCAACGCAATTAATGTGAGTTAGCTCACTCATTAGGCACCCCAGGCTTTACACTT
TATGCTTCCGGCTCGTATGTTGTGTGGAATTGTGAGCGGATAACAATTTCACACAGGAAACAGCTATGAC
CATGATTACGCCAAGCTCTCGAGATCTAG
Features (pLannotate 1.2.2; 18 found; start..end, strand, type, name):
     22..129     +  repeat_region  AAV2 ITR (fragment): inverted terminal repeat of adeno-associated virus serotype 2 inverted
    189..320     +  enhancer       CMV enhancer (fragment): human cytomegalovirus immediate early enhancer; contains an 18-bp deletion relative to the standard CMV enhancer
    321..524     +  promoter       CMV promoter: human cytomegalovirus (CMV) immediate early promoter
    573..627     +  intron         small t intron (fragment): SV40 (simian virus 40) small t antigen intron
    662..684     +  misc_feature   MCS (fragment): multiple cloning site
    692..1411    +  CDS            EGFP: the original enhanced GFP (Yang et al., 1996) mammalian codon-optimized
   1442..1511    -  polyA_signal   SV40 poly(A) signal (fragment): SV40 polyadenylation signal
   1581..1686    +  repeat_region  AAV2 ITR (fragment): inverted terminal repeat of adeno-associated virus serotype 2 inverted
   1720..1877    +  CDS            lacZα (fragment): LacZα fragment of β-galactosidase; lacZ fragment
   1883..1982    -  misc_feature   bom (fragment): basis of mobility region from pBR322
   2084..2119    -  CDS            rop (fragment): Rop protein, which maintains plasmids at low copy number; rop
   2214..2318    +  promoter       AmpR promoter: bla
   2319..3179    +  CDS            AmpR: β-lactamase; bla; confers resistance to ampicillin, carbenicillin, and related antibiotics
   3350..3938    +  rep_origin     ori: high-copy-number ColE1/pMB1/pBR322/pUC origin of replication
   4121..4213    +  CDS            lacI (fragment): lac repressor; lacI; The lac repressor binds to the lac operator to inhibit transcription in E. coli. This inhibition can be relieved by adding lactose or isopropyl-β-D-thiogalactopyranoside (IPTG).
   4226..4247    +  protein_bind   CAP binding site: CAP binding activates transcription in the presence of cAMP. E. coli catabolite activator protein
   4262..4292    +  promoter       lac promoter: promoter for the E. coli lac operon
   4300..4316    +  protein_bind   lac operator: The lac repressor binds to the lac operator to inhibit transcription in E. coli. This inhibition can be relieved by adding lactose or isopropyl-β-D-thiogalactopyranoside (IPTG). lac repressor encoded by lacI
