[The description below was written by a language model from this plasmid's Addgene catalogue record and pLannotate feature annotations shown in this document.]
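Description:
pscAAV-GFP is an adeno-associated virus transfer plasmid for mammalian expression, catalogued as built on the pSub201 backbone and, as its name indicates, intended for producing self-complementary AAV (scAAV) vectors. Both sequence records are 4,369 nt and differ only in their start coordinate. This is much smaller than the 8,310 bp listed as the backbone size, a discrepancy the record does not explain. The plasmid is maintained in E. coli through a ColE1/pMB1-type origin and selected with ampicillin via the bla gene and its own promoter. The catalogue lists it as low copy. Remnants of pBR322 and lac sequences (bom, rop, lacZα and lacI fragments, the lac promoter and operator) are backbone leftovers with no apparent role in the payload.

The payload sits between two AAV2 inverted terminal repeats, which supply the cis signals for genome replication and packaging. Both are annotated only as fragments, and of unequal length. That fits the usual scAAV design, in which one altered ITR blocks terminal resolution so that a dimeric, double-stranded genome is packaged, although the annotation does not state this. Between the repeats, a shortened CMV enhancer and the CMV immediate-early promoter drive EGFP, with a partial SV40 small t intron and a short multiple cloning site upstream and a partial SV40 polyadenylation signal downstream. The cassette of roughly 1.5 kb fits the reduced capacity of self-complementary genomes.

The repository detected a 22 bp deletion that may reduce packaging efficiency without affecting overall function. Because ITRs are prone to recombination, clone integrity needs to be verified by diagnostic digests. The construct serves as a GFP reporter or control scAAV vector, and its retained cloning sites allow it to be used as a template for other transgenes.
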