Addgene plasmid #32396: pscAAV-GFP
Depositing lab: John T Gray. Depositing organization: St. Jude Children's Research Hospital. Publication: Design and Construction of Functional AAV Vectors. Gray JT, Zolotukhin S. Methods Mol Biol. 2011;807:25-46. 10.1007/978-1-61779-370-7_2 PubMed 22034025.
Backbone
  Vector backbone: pSub201
  Backbone size w/o insert (bp): 8310
  Vector type: Mammalian Expression, AAV ; Adeno-Associated Virus
Growth in bacteria
  Bacterial resistance: Ampicillin, 100 μg/mL
  Growth temperature: 30°C
  Growth strain: NEB Stable
  Growth instructions: Users must confirm the absence of deletions (recombinations) in this vector by diagnostic digests. (1) An AhdI digest should produce the following pattern of bands: 1557 bp, 1478 bp and 1334 bp. (2) An SrfI digest should produce the following pattern of bands: 2801 bp and 1546 bp. Please consult the associated publication listed below for an example gel image. *See Addgene note below regarding the band sizes.
  Copy number: Low Copy
Gene/Insert
  Gene/Insert name: GFP
  Promoter: CMV
  Cloning method: Restriction Enzyme; 5′ cloning site Multiple (see map) (not destroyed); 3′ cloning site Multiple (see map) (not destroyed)
  Sequencing primers: 5′ TGGCACCAAAATCAACGGGACTTTCCAAAATGT; 3′ AAAACCTCCCACACCTCCCCCTGAAC
Terms and licenses: Academic/Nonprofit Terms; Industry Terms: Not Available to Industry
Depositor comments: Please note that Addgene detected a 22 bp deletion which may affect packaging efficiency but does not affect the overall plasmid function. Please screen multiple colonies as noted by the depositor in the growth instructions. The exact number of bases is different compared to the Addgene verified sequence, however they are approximately the same size.
How to cite: pscAAV-GFP was a gift from John T Gray (Addgene plasmid # 32396 ; http://n2t.net/addgene:32396 ; RRID:Addgene_32396)
