>Addgene plasmid #32396 | pscAAV-GFP Sequencing Result | analyzer sequence | sequence record 38159
TAGCCTTCGGGCATGGCGGACTTGAAGAAGTCGTGCTGCTTCATGTGGTCGGGGTAGCGGCTGAAGCACT
GCACGCCGTAGGTCAGGGTGGTCACGAGGGTGGGCCAGGGCACGGGCAGCTTGCCGGTGGTGCAGATGAA
CTTCAGGGTCAGCTTGCCGTAGGTGGCATCGCCCTCGCCCTCGCCGGACACGCTGAACTTGTGGCCGTTT
ACGTCGCCGTCCAGCTCGACCAGGATGGGCACCACCCCGGTGAACAGCTCCTCGCCCTTGCTCACCATGG
TGGCGACCGGTGGATCCCGGGCCCGCGGAATTCAGTTCCAAAGGTTGGAATCTAAAAGAGAGAAACAATT
AGAATCAGTAGTTTAACACATTATACACTTAAAAATTTTATATTTACCTTAGAGTCCGGATGGCGTCTCC
AGGCGATCTGACGGTTCACTAAACGAGCTCTGCTTATATAGACCTCCCACCGTACACGCCTACCGCCCAT
TTGCGTCAATGGGGCGGAGTTGTTACGACATTTTGGAAAGTCCCGTTGATTTTGGTGCCAAAACAAACTC
CCATTGACGTCAATGGGGTGGAGACTTGGAAATCCCCGTGAGTCAAACCGCTATCCACGCCCATTGATGT
ACTGCCAAAACCGCATCACCATGGTAATAGCGATGACTAATACGTAGATGTACTGCCAAGTAGGAAAGTC
CCATAAGGTCATGTACTGGGCATAATGCCAGGCGGGCCATTTACCGTCATTGACGTCAATAGGGGGCGTA
CTTGGCATATGCCTAGGTCACGACTCCACCCCTCCAGGAACCCCTA
